Addgene plasmid #185306: ApoE2_47-300_mCh-2xFKBP (pBS1111)
Purpose: For the mammalian expression of the human protein ApoE2_47-300 attached to 2xFKBP. The FKBP can be used for inducible dimerization and condensate formation
Depositing lab: Pamela Silver. Depositing organization: Harvard Medical School. Publication: Natural and Designed Proteins Inspired by Extremotolerant Organisms Can Form Condensates and Attenuate Apoptosis in Human Cells. Veling MT, Nguyen DT, Thadani NN, Oster ME, Rollins NJ, Brock KP, Bethel NP, Lim S, Baker D, Way JC, Marks DS, Chang RL, Silver PA. ACS Synth Biol. 2022 Mar 18;11(3):1292-1302. doi: 10.1021/acssynbio.1c00572. Epub 2022 Feb 18. PubMed 35176859.
Backbone
  Vector backbone: rt44a_nCoV-N-mEGFP-2xFKBP-HA pcDNA4_TO
  Vector type: Mammalian Expression
Growth in bacteria
  Bacterial resistance: Ampicillin, 100 μg/mL
  Growth temperature: 37°C
  Growth strain: DH5alpha
  Copy number: High Copy
Gene/Insert
  Gene/Insert name: ApoE2_47-300
  Species: H. sapiens (human)
  Insert size (bp): 768
  Cloning method: Gibson Cloning
Terms and licenses: Academic/Nonprofit Terms; Industry Terms: Not Available to Industry
Depositor comments: This plasmid encodes a protein fused to 2xFKBP. FKBP will dimerize upon exposure to a dimerization agent. We used it to test for chemically inducible condensate formation
How to cite: ApoE2_47-300_mCh-2xFKBP (pBS1111) was a gift from Pamela Silver (Addgene plasmid # 185306 ; http://n2t.net/addgene:185306 ; RRID:Addgene_185306)
