[The description below was written by a language model from this plasmid's Addgene catalogue record and pLannotate feature annotations shown in this document.]
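Description:
ApoE2_47-300_mCh-2xFKBP (pBS1111) is a 7.2 kb mammalian expression plasmid built by Gibson cloning into a pcDNA4/TO-derived backbone that previously carried a different FKBP fusion. It is propagated in E. coli through a high-copy ColE1/pUC-type origin with ampicillin selection from the bla gene. An f1 origin is also present. For selection in mammalian cells, the backbone carries a bleomycin/Zeocin resistance gene (Sh ble) driven by the SV40 early promoter, with an EM7 bacterial promoter upstream and an SV40 polyadenylation signal downstream.

The payload is a single open reading frame expressed from the CMV immediate-early enhancer and promoter and terminated by the bGH polyadenylation signal. Short tet operator-like fragments annotated just downstream of the CMV promoter are consistent with the TO design, in which transcription is constitutive in ordinary cells but can be repressed, and then induced with tetracycline, in cells that express the Tet repressor. The coding region begins with a human apolipoprotein E fragment, described as residues 47–300 of the ApoE2 isoform (768 bp insert). This is fused in frame to the red fluorescent protein mCherry and then to two tandem copies of the F36V mutant of FKBP12 (annotated as DmrB). This mutant binds synthetic dimerizer ligands that do not bind wild-type FKBP.

Adding a dimerizing agent links the FKBP domains of separate fusion molecules, and having two domains per protein allows higher-order assemblies to form. The depositors used the construct to test chemically inducible condensate formation in human cells, and the mCherry tag allows the fusion protein to be visualized by fluorescence.
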