Features (pLannotate 1.2.2; 25 found; start..end, strand, type, name):
     29..81      -  misc_feature   bom (fragment): basis of mobility region from pBR322
    236..615     +  enhancer       CMV enhancer: human cytomegalovirus immediate early enhancer
    616..819     +  promoter       CMV promoter: human cytomegalovirus (CMV) immediate early promoter
    821..840     +  promoter       PLtetO-1 promoter (fragment): modified phage lambda PL promoter with tet operator sites (Lutz and Bujard, 1997)
    842..861     +  promoter       PLtetO-1 promoter (fragment): modified phage lambda PL promoter with tet operator sites (Lutz and Bujard, 1997)
    869..902     +  promoter       TRE3GV promoter (fragment): 3rd-generation Tet-responsive promoter that can be activated by binding of Tet-On® 3G, optimized for retroviral and lentiviral vectors
   1009..1773    +  CDS            APOE (fragment): APOE_HUMAN - Experimental evidence at protein level: Swiss-Prot protein existence level 1. (Microbial infection) Through its interaction with HCV envelope glycoprotein E2, participates in the attachment of HCV to HSPGs and other receptors (LDLr, VLDLr, and SR-B1) on the cell surface and to the assembly, maturation and infectivity of HCV viral particles (PubMed:25122793, PubMed:29695434). This interaction is probably promoted via the up-regulation of cellular autophagy by the virus (PubMed:29695434). From Homo sapiens (Human).
   1798..2505    +  CDS            mCherry: mCherry is a basic (constitutively fluorescent) red fluorescent protein published in 2004, derived from Discosoma sp.. It is reported to be a very rapidly-maturing monomer with low acid sensitivity.
   2515..2835    +  CDS            DmrB: F36V mutant of FK506-binding protein FKBP12 binds synthetic ligands that do not bind wild-type FKBP
   2842..3162    +  CDS            DmrB: F36V mutant of FK506-binding protein FKBP12 binds synthetic ligands that do not bind wild-type FKBP
   3249..3473    +  polyA_signal   bGH poly(A) signal: bovine growth hormone polyadenylation signal
   3477..3498    +  promoter       SV40 promoter (fragment): SV40 enhancer and early promoter
   3519..3947    +  rep_origin     f1 ori (sequence partly withheld): f1 bacteriophage origin of replication; arrow indicates direction of (+) strand synthesis
   3961..4290    +  promoter       SV40 promoter: SV40 enhancer and early promoter
   4338..4385    +  promoter       EM7 promoter: synthetic bacterial promoter&nbsp
   4404..4778    +  CDS            BleoR: antibiotic-binding protein; Sh ble from Streptoalloteichus hindustanus; confers resistance to bleomycin, phleomycin, and Zeocin™
   4788..4913    +  CDS            ble (fragment): BLE_KLEPN - Experimental evidence at protein level: Swiss-Prot protein existence level 1. Binding protein with a strong affinity to the bleomycin family of antibiotics. Binds to CL990; an antimitotic-antibiotic compound. From Klebsiella pneumoniae.
   4908..5029    +  polyA_signal   SV40 poly(A) signal: SV40 polyadenylation signal
   5102..5118    -  protein_bind   lac operator: The lac repressor binds to the lac operator to inhibit transcription in E. coli. This inhibition can be relieved by adding lactose or isopropyl-β-D-thiogalactopyranoside (IPTG). lac repressor encoded by lacI
   5126..5156    -  promoter       lac promoter: promoter for the E. coli lac operon
   5171..5192    -  protein_bind   CAP binding site: CAP binding activates transcription in the presence of cAMP. E. coli catabolite activator protein
   5205..5297    -  CDS            lacI (fragment): lac repressor; lacI; The lac repressor binds to the lac operator to inhibit transcription in E. coli. This inhibition can be relieved by adding lactose or isopropyl-β-D-thiogalactopyranoside (IPTG).
   5480..6068    -  rep_origin     ori: high-copy-number ColE1/pMB1/pBR322/pUC origin of replication
   6239..7099    -  CDS            AmpR: β-lactamase; bla; confers resistance to ampicillin, carbenicillin, and related antibiotics
   7100..7204    -  promoter       AmpR promoter: bla
>Addgene plasmid #185306 | ApoE2_47-300_mCh-2xFKBP (pBS1111) | addgene full sequence | sequence record 363943 | Addgene NGS Result
CGACGGATCGGGAGATCTCCCGATCCCCTATGGTGCACTCTCAGTACAATCTGCTCTGATGCCGCATAGT
TAAGCCAGTATCTGCTCCCTGCTTGTGTGTTGGAGGTCGCTGAGTAGTGCGCGAGCAAAATTTAAGCTAC
AACAAGGCAAGGCTTGACCGACAATTGCATGAAGAATCTGCTTAGGGTTAGGCGTTTTGCGCTGCTTCGC
GATGTACGGGCCAGATATACGCGTTGACATTGATTATTGACTAGTTATTAATAGTAATCAATTACGGGGT
CATTAGTTCATAGCCCATATATGGAGTTCCGCGTTACATAACTTACGGTAAATGGCCCGCCTGGCTGACC
GCCCAACGACCCCCGCCCATTGACGTCAATAATGACGTATGTTCCCATAGTAACGCCAATAGGGACTTTC
CATTGACGTCAATGGGTGGAGTATTTACGGTAAACTGCCCACTTGGCAGTACATCAAGTGTATCATATGC
CAAGTACGCCCCCTATTGACGTCAATGACGGTAAATGGCCCGCCTGGCATTATGCCCAGTACATGACCTT
ATGGGACTTTCCTACTTGGCAGTACATCTACGTATTAGTCATCGCTATTACCATGGTGATGCGGTTTTGG
CAGTACATCAATGGGCGTGGATAGCGGTTTGACTCACGGGGATTTCCAAGTCTCCACCCCATTGACGTCA
ATGGGAGTTTGTTTTGGCACCAAAATCAACGGGACTTTCCAAAATGTCGTAACAACTCCGCCCCATTGAC
GCAAATGGGCGGTAGGCGTGTACGGTGGGAGGTCTATATAAGCAGAGCTCTCCCTATCAGTGATAGAGAT
CTCCCTATCAGTGATAGAGATCGTCGACGAGCTCGTTTAGTGAACCGTCAGATCGCCTGGAGACGCCATC
CACGCTGTTTTGACCTCCATAGAAGACACCGGGACCGATCCAGCCTCCGGACTCTAGCGTTTAAACTTAA
GCTTGGTACCGAGCTCGGATCCGCCACCATGGCCCTGGGGAGATTTTGGGACTATCTGAGATGGGTGCAG
ACCCTGAGCGAGCAGGTGCAGGAGGAGCTCCTGAGCTCTCAGGTGACACAGGAACTGAGAGCCCTGATGG
ACGAGACTATGAAGGAACTGAAGGCCTACAAATCTGAGCTGGAAGAGCAGCTGACCCCCGTGGCTGAAGA
GACCCGCGCTCGCTTGTCCAAAGAGCTCCAGGCCGCCCAGGCCCGGCTGGGTGCCGATATGGAGGACGTC
TGCGGCCGCCTGGTCCAGTACCGCGGGGAAGTGCAGGCTATGCTGGGGCAGTCTACAGAGGAGCTCCGGG
TCAGACTGGCCTCTCACCTGCGGAAGCTGAGGAAGAGGTTGCTCCGCGACGCCGACGACCTCCAGAAGTG
CCTGGCTGTGTACCAGGCCGGCGCCCGGGAAGGCGCCGAGCGCGGACTCTCCGCTATCAGGGAGCGGCTC
GGCCCTCTGGTTGAACAGGGCAGAGTCAGGGCTGCCACTGTGGGGAGCCTCGCCGGACAGCCCCTCCAGG
AGAGAGCCCAGGCCTGGGGCGAGCGCCTGCGAGCTAGAATGGAGGAGATGGGGTCCAGAACCCGCGACCG
CCTGGACGAAGTGAAGGAGCAGGTGGCCGAGGTGCGTGCCAAACTGGAGGAACAGGCCCAGCAGATCCGC
CTCCAGGCTGAGGCCTTCCAGGCCAGACTGAAGAGCTGGTTTGAGCCTCTTGTGGAGGATATGCAGCGGC
AGTGGGCCGGGCTGGTCGAGAAGTCCGGAGGCGGCGGATCCGGCGGAATGGTGTCTAAAGGCGAGGAGGA
TAACATGGCTATAATCAAGGAATTTATGAGGTTCAAGGTGCATATGGAGGGATCTGTGAACGGTCACGAG
TTCGAAATCGAGGGCGAAGGCGAGGGGCGACCCTATGAAGGGACACAGACGGCCAAACTGAAGGTGACCA
AGGGTGGCCCCCTGCCTTTCGCCTGGGACATCCTGTCACCCCAGTTTATGTACGGCTCTAAGGCTTACGT
TAAGCACCCTGCCGATATTCCGGACTACTTGAAACTGAGCTTCCCTGAAGGGTTCAAGTGGGAACGGGTA
ATGAATTTTGAGGATGGCGGTGTAGTCACAGTTACCCAGGACAGCTCTCTTCAGGACGGAGAATTTATCT
ATAAGGTTAAACTTCGGGGCACTAACTTCCCATCAGACGGCCCCGTGATGCAGAAGAAAACTATGGGCTG
GGAAGCCAGCTCAGAACGCATGTATCCCGAGGACGGAGCACTGAAGGGAGAAATCAAGCAGCGACTCAAG
CTGAAGGATGGGGGACATTATGATGCTGAGGTCAAAACCACCTATAAGGCCAAGAAACCCGTTCAGCTTC
CTGGGGCATACAACGTGAATATCAAACTGGATATTACATCCCATAACGAAGACTATACCATCGTGGAACA
GTACGAGCGGGCCGAGGGCAGACATAGCACAGGGGGCATGGATGAATTGTACAAGGCGACTAGAGGCGTC
CAAGTCGAAACCATTAGTCCCGGCGATGGCAGAACATTTCCTAAAAGGGGACAAACATGTGTCGTCCATT
ATACAGGCATGTTGGAGGACGGCAAAAAGGTGGACAGTAGTAGAGATCGCAATAAACCTTTCAAATTCAT
GTTGGGAAAACAAGAAGTCATTAGGGGATGGGAGGAGGGCGTGGCTCAAATGTCCGTCGGCCAACGCGCT
AAGCTCACCATCAGCCCCGACTACGCATACGGCGCTACCGGACATCCCGGAATTATTCCCCCTCACGCTA
CCTTGGTGTTTGACGTCGAACTGTTGAAGCTCGAGACTAGAGGAGTGCAGGTGGAGACTATCTCCCCAGG
AGACGGGCGCACCTTCCCCAAGCGCGGCCAGACCTGCGTGGTGCACTACACCGGGATGCTTGAAGATGGA
AAGAAAGTTGATTCCTCCCGGGACAGAAACAAGCCCTTTAAGTTTATGCTAGGCAAGCAGGAGGTGATCC
GAGGCTGGGAAGAAGGGGTTGCCCAGATGAGTGTGGGTCAGAGAGCCAAACTGACTATATCTCCAGATTA
TGCCTATGGTGCCACTGGGCACCCAGGCATCATCCCACCACATGCCACTCTCGTCTTCGATGTGGAGCTT
CTAAAACTGGAAACTAGTTATCCGTACGACGTACCAGACTACGCATAAGCGGCCGCTCGAGTCTAGAGGG
CCCGTTTAAACCCGCTGATCAGCCTCGACTGTGCCTTCTAGTTGCCAGCCATCTGTTGTTTGCCCCTCCC
CCGTGCCTTCCTTGACCCTGGAAGGTGCCACTCCCACTGTCCTTTCCTAATAAAATGAGGAAATTGCATC
GCATTGTCTGAGTAGGTGTCATTCTATTCTGGGGGGTGGGGTGGGGCAGGACAGCAAGGGGGAGGATTGG
GAAGACAATAGCAGGCATGCTGGGGATGCGGTGGGCTCTATGGCTTCTGAGGCGGAAAGAACCAGCTGGG
GCTCTAGGGGGTATCCCC
[124 nt withheld, positions 3519-3642]
C
[91 nt withheld, positions 3644-3734]
A
[49 nt withheld, positions 3736-3784]
CCTTTGACGTTGGAGTCCACGTTCTTT
[37 nt withheld, positions 3812-3848]
ACCCTATCTCGGTCTATTCTTTTGATTTATAAGGGATTTTGCCGATTTCGGCCTATTGGTTAAAAAATGA
GCTGATTTAACAAAAATTTAACGCGAATTAATTCTGTGGAATGTGTGTCAGTTAGGGTGTGGAAAGTCCC
CAGGCTCCCCAGCAGGCAGAAGTATGCAAAGCATGCATCTCAATTAGTCAGCAACCAGGTGTGGAAAGTC
CCCAGGCTCCCCAGCAGGCAGAAGTATGCAAAGCATGCATCTCAATTAGTCAGCAACCATAGTCCCGCCC
CTAACTCCGCCCATCCCGCCCCTAACTCCGCCCAGTTCCGCCCATTCTCCGCCCCATGGCTGACTAATTT
TTTTTATTTATGCAGAGGCCGAGGCCGCCTCTGCCTCTGAGCTATTCCAGAAGTAGTGAGGAGGCTTTTT
TGGAGGCCTAGGCTTTTGCAAAAAGCTCCCGGGAGCTTGTATATCCATTTTCGGATCTGATCAGCACGTG
TTGACAATTAATCATCGGCATAGTATATCGGCATAGTATAATACGACAAGGTGAGGAACTAAACCATGGC
CAAGTTGACCAGTGCCGTTCCGGTGCTCACCGCGCGCGACGTCGCCGGAGCGGTCGAGTTCTGGACCGAC
CGGCTCGGGTTCTCCCGGGACTTCGTGGAGGACGACTTCGCCGGTGTGGTCCGGGACGACGTGACCCTGT
TCATCAGCGCGGTCCAGGACCAGGTGGTGCCGGACAACACCCTGGCCTGGGTGTGGGTGCGCGGCCTGGA
CGAGCTGTACGCCGAGTGGTCGGAGGTCGTGTCCACGAACTTCCGGGACGCCTCCGGGCCGGCCATGACC
GAGATCGGCGAGCAGCCGTGGGGGCGGGAGTTCGCCCTGCGCGACCCGGCCGGCAACTGCGTGCACTTCG
TGGCCGAGGAGCAGGACTGACACGTGCTACGAGATTTCGATTCCACCGCCGCCTTCTATGAAAGGTTGGG
CTTCGGAATCGTTTTCCGGGACGCCGGCTGGATGATCCTCCAGCGCGGGGATCTCATGCTGGAGTTCTTC
GCCCACCCCAACTTGTTTATTGCAGCTTATAATGGTTACAAATAAAGCAATAGCATCACAAATTTCACAA
ATAAAGCATTTTTTTCACTGCATTCTAGTTGTGGTTTGTCCAAACTCATCAATGTATCTTATCATGTCTG
TATACCGTCGACCTCTAGCTAGAGCTTGGCGTAATCATGGTCATAGCTGTTTCCTGTGTGAAATTGTTAT
CCGCTCACAATTCCACACAACATACGAGCCGGAAGCATAAAGTGTAAAGCCTGGGGTGCCTAATGAGTGA
GCTAACTCACATTAATTGCGTTGCGCTCACTGCCCGCTTTCCAGTCGGGAAACCTGTCGTGCCAGCTGCA
TTAATGAATCGGCCAACGCGCGGGGAGAGGCGGTTTGCGTATTGGGCGCTCTTCCGCTTCCTCGCTCACT
GACTCGCTGCGCTCGGTCGTTCGGCTGCGGCGAGCGGTATCAGCTCACTCAAAGGCGGTAATACGGTTAT
CCACAGAATCAGGGGATAACGCAGGAAAGAACATGTGAGCAAAAGGCCAGCAAAAGGCCAGGAACCGTAA
AAAGGCCGCGTTGCTGGCGTTTTTCCATAGGCTCCGCCCCCCTGACGAGCATCACAAAAATCGACGCTCA
AGTCAGAGGTGGCGAAACCCGACAGGACTATAAAGATACCAGGCGTTTCCCCCTGGAAGCTCCCTCGTGC
GCTCTCCTGTTCCGACCCTGCCGCTTACCGGATACCTGTCCGCCTTTCTCCCTTCGGGAAGCGTGGCGCT
TTCTCATAGCTCACGCTGTAGGTATCTCAGTTCGGTGTAGGTCGTTCGCTCCAAGCTGGGCTGTGTGCAC
GAACCCCCCGTTCAGCCCGACCGCTGCGCCTTATCCGGTAACTATCGTCTTGAGTCCAACCCGGTAAGAC
ACGACTTATCGCCACTGGCAGCAGCCACTGGTAACAGGATTAGCAGAGCGAGGTATGTAGGCGGTGCTAC
AGAGTTCTTGAAGTGGTGGCCTAACTACGGCTACACTAGAAGAACAGTATTTGGTATCTGCGCTCTGCTG
AAGCCAGTTACCTTCGGAAAAAGAGTTGGTAGCTCTTGATCCGGCAAACAAACCACCGCTGGTAGCGGTG
GTTTTTTTGTTTGCAAGCAGCAGATTACGCGCAGAAAAAAAGGATCTCAAGAAGATCCTTTGATCTTTTC
TACGGGGTCTGACGCTCAGTGGAACGAAAACTCACGTTAAGGGATTTTGGTCATGAGATTATCAAAAAGG
ATCTTCACCTAGATCCTTTTAAATTAAAAATGAAGTTTTAAATCAATCTAAAGTATATATGAGTAAACTT
GGTCTGACAGTTACCAATGCTTAATCAGTGAGGCACCTATCTCAGCGATCTGTCTATTTCGTTCATCCAT
AGTTGCCTGACTCCCCGTCGTGTAGATAACTACGATACGGGAGGGCTTACCATCTGGCCCCAGTGCTGCA
ATGATACCGCGAGACCCACGCTCACCGGCTCCAGATTTATCAGCAATAAACCAGCCAGCCGGAAGGGCCG
AGCGCAGAAGTGGTCCTGCAACTTTATCCGCCTCCATCCAGTCTATTAATTGTTGCCGGGAAGCTAGAGT
AAGTAGTTCGCCAGTTAATAGTTTGCGCAACGTTGTTGCCATTGCTACAGGCATCGTGGTGTCACGCTCG
TCGTTTGGTATGGCTTCATTCAGCTCCGGTTCCCAACGATCAAGGCGAGTTACATGATCCCCCATGTTGT
GCAAAAAAGCGGTTAGCTCCTTCGGTCCTCCGATCGTTGTCAGAAGTAAGTTGGCCGCAGTGTTATCACT
CATGGTTATGGCAGCACTGCATAATTCTCTTACTGTCATGCCATCCGTAAGATGCTTTTCTGTGACTGGT
GAGTACTCAACCAAGTCATTCTGAGAATAGTGTATGCGGCGACCGAGTTGCTCTTGCCCGGCGTCAATAC
GGGATAATACCGCGCCACATAGCAGAACTTTAAAAGTGCTCATCATTGGAAAACGTTCTTCGGGGCGAAA
ACTCTCAAGGATCTTACCGCTGTTGAGATCCAGTTCGATGTAACCCACTCGTGCACCCAACTGATCTTCA
GCATCTTTTACTTTCACCAGCGTTTCTGGGTGAGCAAAAACAGGAAGGCAAAATGCCGCAAAAAAGGGAA
TAAGGGCGACACGGAAATGTTGAATACTCATACTCTTCCTTTTTCAATATTATTGAAGCATTTATCAGGG
TTATTGTCTCATGAGCGGATACATATTTGAATGTATTTAGAAAAATAAACAAATAGGGGTTCCGCGCACA
TTTCCCCGAAAAGTGCCACCTGACGT
